>Addgene plasmid #71960 | Ncam1_0.0.0-AP-His | depositor full sequence | sequence record 135549 | Ncam1_0.0.0-AP-His sequence 8616 bps
GTCGAGGTCTCGACGGTATCGATTGACATTGATTATTGACTAGCTAGTTATTAATAGTAATCAATTACGG
GGTCATTAGTTCATAGCCCATATATGGAGTTCCGCGTTACATAACTTACGGTAAATGGCCCGCCTGGCTG
ACCGCCCAACGACCCCCGCCCATTGACGTCAATAATGACGTATGTTCCCATAGTAACGCCAATAGGGACT
TTCCATTGACGTCAATGGGTGGAGTATTTACGGTAAACTGCCCACTTGGCAGTACATCAAGTGTATCATA
TGCCAAGTCCGCCCCCTATTGACGTCAATGACGGTAAATGGCCCGCCTGGCATTATGCCCAGTACATGAC
CTTACGGGACTTTCCTACTTGGCAGTACATCTACGTATTAGTCATCGCTATTACCATGGTGATGCGGTTT
TGGCAGTACACCAATGGGCGTGGATAGCGGTTTGACTCACGGGGATTTCCAAGTCTCCACCCCATTGACG
TCAATGGGAGTTTGTTTTGGCACCAAAATCAACGGGACTTTCCAAAATGTCGTAATAACCCCGCCCCGTT
GACGCAAATGGGCGGTAGGCGTGTACGGTGGGAGGTCTATATAAGCAGAGCTCGTTTAGTGAACCGTCAG
ATCGCCTGGAGACGCCATCCACGCTGTTTTGACCTCCATAGAAGACACCGGGACCGATCCAGCCTCCGCG
GCCGGGAACGGTGCATTGGAACGCGGATTCCCCGTGCCAAGAGTGACGTAAGTACCGCCTATAGACTCTA
TAGGCACACCCCTTTGGCTCTTATGCATGCTATACTGTTTTTGGCTTGGGGCCTATACACCCCCGCTTCC
ATATGCTATAGGTGATGGTATAGCTTAGCCTATAGGTGTGGGTTATTGACCATTATTGACCACTCCCCTA
TTGGTGACGATACTTTCCATTACTAATCCATAACATGGCTCTTTGCCACAACTATCTCTATTGGCTATAT
GCCAATACTCTGTCCTTCAGAGACTGACACGGACTCTGTATTTTTACAGGATGGGGTCCCATTTATTATT
TACAAATTCACATATACAACAACGCCGTCCCCCGTGCCCGCAGTTTTTATTAAACATAGCGTGGGATCTC
CACGCGAATCTCGGGTACGTGTTCCGGACATGGGCTCTTCTCCGGTAGCGGCGGAGCTTCCACATCCGAG
CCCTGGTCCCATGCCTCCAGCGGCTCATGGTCGCTCGGCAGCTCCTTGCTCCTAACAGTGGAGGCCAGAC
TTAGGCACAGCACAATGCCCACCACCACCAGTGTGCCGCACAAGGCCGTGGCGGTAGGGTATGTGTCTGA
AAATGAGCTCGGAGATTGGGCTCGCACCGCTGACGCAGATGGAAGACTTAAGGCAGCGGCAGAAGAAGAT
GCAGGCAGCTGAGTTGTTGTATTCTGATAAGAGTCAGAGGTAACTCCCGTTGCGGTGCTGTTAACGGTGG
AGGGCAGTGTAGTCTGAGCAGTACTCGTTGCTGCCGCGCGCGCCACCAGACATAATAGCTGACAGACTAA
CAGACTGTTCCTTTCCATGGGTCTTTTCTGCAGAAGCTTGAATTCTCGAGGATCCGCGGCCGCCACCATG
CTGCGAACTAAGGATCTCATCTGGACTTTGTTTTTCCTGGGAACTGCAGTTTCCCTGCAGGTAGATATTG
TTCCCAGCCAAGGAGAAATCAGCGTTGGAGAGTCCAAATTCTTCCTGTGTCAAGTGGCAGGAGATGCCAA
AGATAAGGACATCTCCTGGTTCTCCCCCAATGGGGAGAAGCTGAGCCCAAACCAGCAGCGGATCTCAGTG
GTGTGGAATGATGACGACTCCTCTACCCTCACCATCTACAACGCCAACATCGACGATGCCGGCATATACA
AGTGTGTGGTCACGGCTGAGGACGGCACCCAGTCTGAGGCCACTGTCAACGTGAAGATCTTCCAGAAGCT
CATGTTCAAGAATGCACCAACCCCACAGGAGTTTAAGGAAGGGGAGGATGCTGTGATTGTCTGTGATGTG
GTCAGCTCCCTGCCTCCAACCATCATCTGGAAACACAAAGGCCGAGATGTCATTCTGAAAAAAGACGTCC
GGTTCATAGTCCTGTCCAACAACTACCTGCAGATCAGGGGCATCAAGAAAACAGATGAGGGTACTTACCG
CTGTGAGGGCAGGATCCTGGCCCGCGGGGAAATCAACTTCAAGGACATTCAGGTCATTGTGAATGTACCA
CCCACTGTCCAGGCCAGACAGAGCATCGTGAATGCCACTGCCAACCTGGGCCAGTCTGTCACCCTGGTGT
GTGATGCCGATGGCTTCCCAGAGCCCACCATGAGCTGGACAAAGGATGGGGAACCCATAGAGAACGAGGA
GGAAGATGACGAGAAGCACATCTTCAGTGATGACAGCTCCGAGCTGACCATCAGGAATGTGGATAAAAAC
GACGAGGCCGAATACGTCTGCATCGCAGAGAACAAGGCTGGCGAGCAGGATGCCTCCATCCACCTCAAGG
TCTTTGCAAAGCCCAAAATCACCTATGTAGAGAATCAGACGGCCATGGAACTAGAGGAGCAAGTCACTCT
GACCTGTGAAGCCTCCGGAGACCCCATCCCCTCCATCACCTGGAGAACATCCACCCGGAACATCAGCAGT
GAAGAAAAGACTCTGGATGGGCACATGGTGGTTCGCAGCCATGCTCGTGTGTCCTCCTTGACCCTGAAGA
GCATCCAGTACACAGATGCTGGAGAATACATCTGCACTGCCAGCAACACCATCGGCCAGGATTCCCAGTC
CATGTACCTCGAAGTTCAATATGCTCCCAAGCTCCAGGGCCCTGTGGCTGTGTACACTTGGGAAGGGAAC
CAGGTGAACATCACCTGTGAGGTCTTCGCCTACCCAAGTGCCACAATCTCCTGGTTCCGAGATGGTCAGT
TGCTGCCAAGCTCCAACTACAGCAATATCAAGATCTACAACACCCCATCTGCTAGCTATCTGGAGGTGAC
CCCTGATTCAGAAAATGACTTTGGAAACTACAACTGTACAGCAGTGAACCGTATTGGACAGGAGTCCTTG
GAATTCATCCTTGTTCAAGCAGACACACCGTCTTCTCCATCCATTGACCGGGTGGAACCATACTCCAGCA
CAGCGCAGGTGCAGTTTGATGAGCCAGAGGCCACAGGGGGCGTGCCCATTCTCAAGTACAAGGCTGAGTG
GAAGTCGCTGGGCGAAGAATCCTGGCATTTCAAGTGGTATGATGCCAAAGAAGCCAACATGGAAGGCATT
GTCACCATCATGGGCCTGAAACCTGAGACGAGGTACTCGGTACGACTGGCGGCCCTCAACGGCAAGGGGC
TGGGCGAGATCAGTGCAGCCACTGAGTTCAAGACACAGCCAGTCCGGGAACCCAGTGCACCCAAGCTGGA
AGGGCAGATGGGAGAGGACGGGAACTCCATCAAGGTGAACCTGATCAAGCAGGATGACGGAGGCTCCCCC
ATCAGACACTATCTGGTCAAGTACAGAGCGCTCGCCTCTGAGTGGAAACCGGAAATCAGGCTCCCATCCG
GCAGTGACCACGTCATGCTCAAGTCCCTGGACTGGAACGCAGAGTATGAAGTCTATGTGGTAGCTGAAAA
CCAGCAAGGAAAATCCAAGGCAGCTCACTTTGTGTTCAGGACCTCAGCCCAGCCCACGGCCATCCCAGCC
ACTAGTGGATCTTCCGGAATCATCCCAGTTGAGGAGGAGAACCCGGACTTCTGGAACCGCGAGGCAGCCG
AGGCCCTGGGTGCCGCCAAGAAGCTGCAGCCTGCACAGACAGCCGCCAAGAACCTCATCATCTTCCTGGG
CGATGGGATGGGGGTGTCTACGGTGACAGCTGCCAGGATCCTAAAAGGGCAGAAGAAGGACAAACTGGGG
CCTGAGATACCCCTGGCCATGGACCGCTTCCCATATGTGGCTCTGTCCAAGACATACAATGTAGACAAAC
ATGTGCCAGACAGTGGAGCCACAGCCACGGCCTACCTGTGCGGGGTCAAGGGCAACTTCCAGACCATTGG
CTTGAGTGCAGCCGCCCGCTTTAACCAGTGCAACACGACACGCGGCAACGAGGTCATCTCCGTGATGAAT
CGGGCCAAGAAAGCAGGGAAGTCAGTGGGAGTGGTAACCACCACACGAGTGCAGCACGCCTCGCCAGCCG
GCACCTACGCCCACACGGTGAACCGCAACTGGTACTCGGACGCCGACGTGCCTGCCTCGGCCCGCCAGGA
GGGGTGCCAGGACATCGCTACGCAGCTCATCTCCAACATGGACATTGACGTGATCCTAGGTGGGGGCCGA
AAGTACATGTTTCGCATGGGAACCCCAGACCCTGAGTACCCAGATGACTACAGCCAAGGTGGGACCAGGC
TGGACGGGAAGAATCTGGTGCAGGAATGGCTGGCGAAGCGCCAGGGTGCCCGGTACGTGTGGAACCGCAC
TGAGCTCATGCAGGCTTCCCTGGACCCGTCTGTGACCCATCTCATGGGTCTCTTTGAGCCTGGAGACATG
AAATACGAGATCCACCGAGACTCCACACTGGACCCCTCCCTGATGGAGATGACAGAGGCTGCCCTGCGCC
TGCTGAGCAGGAACCCCCGCGGCTTCTTCCTCTTCGTGGAGGGTGGTCGCATCGACCATGGTCATCATGA
AAGCAGGGCTTACCGGGCACTGACTGAGACGATCATGTTCGACGACGCCATTGAGAGGGCGGGCCAGCTC
ACCAGCGAGGAGGACACGCTGAGCCTCGTCACTGCCGACCACTCCCACGTCTTCTCCTTCGGAGGCTACC
CCCTGCGAGGGAGCTCCATCTTCGGGCTGGCCCCTGGCAAGGCCCGGGACAGGAAGGCCTACACGGTCCT
CCTATACGGAAACGGTCCAGGCTATGTGCTCAAGGACGGCGCCCGGCCGGATGTTACCGAGAGCGAGAGC
GGGAGCCCCGAGTATCGGCAGCAGTCAGCAGTGCCCCTGGACGAAGAGACCCACGCAGGCGAGGACGTGG
CGGTGTTCGCGCGCGGCCCGCAGGCGCACCTGGTTCACGGCGTGCAGGAGCAGACCTTCATAGCGCACGT
CATGGCCTTCGCCGCCTGCCTGGAGCCCTACACCGCCTGCGACCTGGCGCCCCCCGCCGGCACCACCGAC
GCCGCGCACCCGGGTCATCATCACCATCACCATTAATCTAGAGATCTTATTAAAGCAGAACTTGTTTATT
GCAGCTTATAATGGTTACAAATAAAGCAATAGCATCACAAATTTCACAAATAAAGCATTTTTTTCACTGC
ATTCTAGTTGTGGTTTGTCCAAACTCATCAATGTATCTTATCATGTCTGGTCGACTCTAGCTAGACTCTT
CCGCTTCCTCGCTCACTGACTCGCTGCGCTCGGTCGTTCGGCTGCGGCGAGCGGTATCAGCTCACTCAAA
GGCGGTAATACGGTTATCCACAGAATCAGGGGATAACGCAGGAAAGAACATGTGAGCAAAAGGCCAGCAA
AAGGCCAGGAACCGTAAAAAGGCCGCGTTGCTGGCGTTTTTCCATAGGCTCCGCCCCCCTGACGAGCATC
ACAAAAATCGACGCTCAAGTCAGAGGTGGCGAAACCCGACAGGACTATAAAGATACCAGGCGTTTCCCCC
TGGAAGCTCCCTCGTGCGCTCTCCTGTTCCGACCCTGCCGCTTACCGGATACCTGTCCGCCTTTCTCCCT
TCGGGAAGCGTGGCGCTTTCTCATAGCTCACGCTGTAGGTATCTCAGTTCGGTGTAGGTCGTTCGCTCCA
AGCTGGGCTGTGTGCACGAACCCCCCGTTCAGCCCGACCGCTGCGCCTTATCCGGTAACTATCGTCTTGA
GTCCAACCCGGTAAGACACGACTTATCGCCACTGGCAGCAGCCACTGGTAACAGGATTAGCAGAGCGAGG
TATGTAGGCGGTGCTACAGAGTTCTTGAAGTGGTGGCCTAACTACGGCTACACTAGAAGAACAGTATTTG
GTATCTGCGCTCTGCTGAAGCCAGTTACCTTCGGAAAAAGAGTTGGTAGCTCTTGATCCGGCAAACAAAC
CACCGCTGGTAGCGGTGGTTTTTTTGTTTGCAAGCAGCAGATTACGCGCAGAAAAAAAGGATCTCAAGAA
GATCCTTTGATCTTTTCTACGGGGTCTGACGCTCAGTGGAACGAAAACTCACGTTAAGGGATTTTGGTCA
TGAGATTATCAAAAAGGATCTTCACCTAGATCCTTTTAAATTAAAAATGAAGTTTTAAATCAATCTAAAG
TATATATGAGTAAACTTGGTCTGACAGTTACCAATGCTTAATCAGTGAGGCACCTATCTCAGCGATCTGT
CTATTTCGTTCATCCATAGTTGCCTGACTCCCCGTCGTGTAGATAACTACGATACGGGAGGGCTTACCAT
CTGGCCCCAGTGCTGCAATGATACCGCGAGACCCACGCTCACCGGCTCCAGATTTATCAGCAATAAACCA
GCCAGCCGGAAGGGCCGAGCGCAGAAGTGGTCCTGCAACTTTATCCGCCTCCATCCAGTCTATTAATTGT
TGCCGGGAAGCTAGAGTAAGTAGTTCGCCAGTTAATAGTTTGCGCAACGTTGTTGCCATTGCTACAGGCA
TCGTGGTGTCACGCTCGTCGTTTGGTATGGCTTCATTCAGCTCCGGTTCCCAACGATCAAGGCGAGTTAC
ATGATCCCCCATGTTGTGCAAAAAAGCGGTTAGCTCCTTCGGTCCTCCGATCGTTGTCAGAAGTAAGTTG
GCCGCAGTGTTATCACTCATGGTTATGGCAGCACTGCATAATTCTCTTACTGTCATGCCATCCGTAAGAT
GCTTTTCTGTGACTGGTGAGTACTCAACCAAGTCATTCTGAGAATAGTGTATGCGGCGACCGAGTTGCTC
TTGCCCGGCGTCAATACGGGATAATACCGCGCCACATAGCAGAACTTTAAAAGTGCTCATCATTGGAAAA
CGTTCTTCGGGGCGAAAACTCTCAAGGATCTTACCGCTGTTGAGATCCAGTTCGATGTAACCCACTCGTG
CACCCAACTGATCTTCAGCATCTTTTACTTTCACCAGCGTTTCTGGGTGAGCAAAAACAGGAAGGCAAAA
TGCCGCAAAAAAGGGAATAAGGGCGACACGGAAATGTTGAATACTCATACTCTTCCTTTTTCAATATTAT
TGAAGCATTTATCAGGGTTATTGTCTCATGAGCGGATACATATTTGAATGTATTTAGAAAAATAAACAAA
TAGGGGTTCCGCGCACATTTCCCCGAAAAGTGCCACCTGACGTCTAAGAAACCATTATTATCATGACATT
AACCTATAAAAATAGGCGTATCACGAGGCCCTTTCGTCTCGCGCGTTTCGGTGATGACGGTGAAAACCTC
TGACACATGCAGCTCCCGGAGGAATGTGTGTCAGTTAGGGTGTGGAAAGTCCCCAGGCTCCCCAGGCAGG
CAGAAGTATGCAAAGCATGCATCTCAATTAGTCAGCAACCAGGTGTGGAAAGTCCCCAGGCTCCCCAGCA
GGCAGAAGTATGCAAAGCATGCATCTCAATTAGTCAGCAACCATAGTCCCGCCCCTAACTCCGCCCATCC
CGCCCCTAACTCCGCCCAGTTCCGCCCATTCTCCGCCCCATGGCTGACTAATTTTTTTTATTTATGCAGA
GGCCGAGGCCGCCTCTGCCTCTGAGCTATTCCAGAAGTAGTGAGGAGGCTTTTTTGGAGGCCTAGGCTTT
TGCAAAAAGCTCCCGGGAGCTTGTATATCCATTTTCGTCCCGGAGACGGTCACAGCTTGTCTGTAAGCGG
ATGCCGGGAGCAGACAAGCCCGTCAGGGCGCGTCAGCGGGTGTTGGCGGGTGTCGGGGCTGGCTTAACTA
TGCGGCATCAGAGCAGATTGTACTGAGAGTGCACCATATGCGGTGTGAAATACCGCACAGATGCGTAAGG
AGAAAATACCGCATCAGGAAATTGTAAGCGTTAATATTTTGTTAAAATTCGCGTTAAATTTTTGTTAAAT
CAGCTCATTTTTTAACCAATAGGCCGAAATCGGCAAAATCCCTTATAAATCAAAAGAATAGACCGAGATA
GGGT
[37 nt withheld, positions 8125-8161]
AAAGAACGTGGACTCCAACGTCAAAGG
[49 nt withheld, positions 8189-8237]
T
[91 nt withheld, positions 8239-8329]
G
[124 nt withheld, positions 8331-8454]
CCATTCGCCATTCAGGCTGCGCAACTGTTGGGAAGGGCGATCGGTGCGGGCCTCTTCGCTATTACGCCAG
CTGGCGAAAGGGGGATGTGCTGCAAGGCGATTAAGTTGGGTAACGCCAGGGTTTTCCCAGTCACGACGTT
GTAAAACGACGGCCAGTGAATT
Features (pLannotate 1.2.2; 14 found; start..end, strand, type, name):
     25..408     +  enhancer       CMV enhancer: human cytomegalovirus immediate early enhancer
    410..609     +  promoter       CMV promoter: human cytomegalovirus (CMV) immediate early promoter
    748..1573    +  intron         CMV intron A: human cytomegalovirus intron A (Chapman et al., 1991)
   1608..3734    +  CDS            Ncam1 (fragment): NCAM1_RAT - Also known as Ncam. Experimental evidence at protein level: Swiss-Prot protein existence level 1. This protein is a cell adhesion molecule involved in neuron- neuron adhesion, neurite fasciculation, outgrowth of neurites, etc. From Rattus norvegicus (Rat).
   3729..5180    +  CDS            SEAP: secreted alkaline phosphatase from human placenta The natural enzyme has a C-terminal transmembrane sequence that is replaced by a GPI anchor.
   5239..5360    +  polyA_signal   SV40 poly(A) signal: SV40 polyadenylation signal
   5569..6157    -  rep_origin     ori: high-copy-number ColE1/pMB1/pBR322/pUC origin of replication
   6328..7188    -  CDS            AmpR: β-lactamase; bla; confers resistance to ampicillin, carbenicillin, and related antibiotics
   7189..7293    -  promoter       AmpR promoter: bla
   7388..7423    +  CDS            rop (fragment): Rop protein, which maintains plasmids at low copy number; rop
   7446..7776    +  promoter       SV40 promoter: SV40 enhancer and early promoter
   7899..7998    +  misc_feature   bom (fragment): basis of mobility region from pBR322
   8026..8454    -  rep_origin     f1 ori (sequence partly withheld): f1 bacteriophage origin of replication; arrow indicates direction of (+) strand synthesis
   8458..8615    -  CDS            lacZα (fragment): LacZα fragment of β-galactosidase; lacZ fragment
