[The description below was written by a language model from this plasmid's Addgene catalogue record and pLannotate feature annotations shown in this document.]
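Description:
Ncam1_0.0.0-AP-His is an 8.6 kb mammalian expression plasmid built on the pCMVi-SV40ori backbone and designed to produce a soluble, secreted form of the mouse neural cell adhesion molecule NCAM1 (CD56). The roughly 2.1 kb insert, cloned between NotI and SpeI sites that remain intact, encodes only the extracellular region of the protein. The "0.0.0" designation indicates that this isoform lacks all three alternatively spliced mini exons of Ncam1: the VASE/exon Pi segment, the short exon between exons 13 and 14, and the single-lysine exon between exons 14 and 15. The automated annotation matched the insert to the rat NCAM1 orthologue, but the catalogue entry gives the species as mouse.

Transcription is driven by the human CMV immediate early enhancer and promoter followed by CMV intron A, which generally boosts expression, and is terminated by an SV40 polyadenylation signal. The ectodomain is fused in frame at its C terminus to human placental alkaline phosphatase (annotated as SEAP) and a 6X histidine tag supplied by the backbone; the His tag is not separately annotated in the feature table. The AP moiety provides an enzymatic readout and the His tag a handle for capture or purification. An SV40 enhancer/early promoter region, which includes the SV40 origin named in the backbone, would allow episomal amplification in cells expressing large T antigen. In bacteria the plasmid is maintained at high copy through a ColE1/pUC-type origin with ampicillin selection; an f1 origin and remnants of rop, bom and lacZα are also present. The construct belongs to a set used in an extracellular biochemical screen for receptor–ligand interactions involved in neuronal subtype recognition in the retina.
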