Addgene plasmid #71960: Ncam1_0.0.0-AP-His
Purpose: Expresses the extracellular region of the NCAM1, isoform 0.0.0 protein, C-terminally fused to alkaline phosphatase + 6X histidine tag.
Depositing lab: Woj Wojtowicz. Depositing organization: University of California, Berkeley. Publication: An extracellular biochemical screen reveals that FLRTs and Unc5s mediate neuronal subtype recognition in the retina. Visser JJ, Cheng Y, Perry SC, Chastain AB, Parsa B, Masri SS, Ray TA, Kay JN, Wojtowicz WM. Elife. 2015 Dec 3;4. pii: e08149. doi: 10.7554/eLife.08149. PubMed 26633812.
Backbone
  Vector backbone: pCMVi-SV40ori
  Vector type: Mammalian Expression
Growth in bacteria
  Bacterial resistance: Ampicillin, 100 μg/mL
  Growth temperature: 37°C
  Growth strain: DH5alpha
  Copy number: High Copy
Gene/Insert
  Gene/Insert name: Ncam1_0.0.0 (alt name: Neural cell adhesion molecule 1, isoform 0.0.0; CD56; Ncam; E-NCAM; NCAM-1)
  Species: M. musculus (mouse)
  Insert size (bp): 2103
  Entrez Gene: Ncam1 (a.k.a. CD56, E-NCAM, NCAM-1, Ncam)
  Promoter: CMV
  Tag / fusion protein: AP-His (C terminal on backbone)
  Cloning method: Restriction Enzyme; 5′ cloning site NotI (not destroyed); 3′ cloning site SpeI (not destroyed)
  Sequencing primers: 5′ GTCAGAGGTAACTCCCGTTGC; 3′ GAGGTTCTTGGCGGCTGTC
Terms and licenses: Academic/Nonprofit Terms; Industry Terms: Not Available to Industry
Depositor comments: There are 3 mini exons in Ncam. The first mini exon is called "exon Pi" or "VASE". It contains nucleotides that encode the amino acid sequence "ASWTRPEKQE". The second mini exon occurs between exons 13-14. It encodes the amino acid sequence "IALLHK". The third mini exon occurs between exons 14-15 and encodes one amino acid, Lys. Ncam1_0.0.0 is missing all 3 mini exons.
How to cite: Ncam1_0.0.0-AP-His was a gift from Woj Wojtowicz (Addgene plasmid # 71960 ; http://n2t.net/addgene:71960 ; RRID:Addgene_71960)
