>Addgene plasmid #71960 | Ncam1_0.0.0-AP-His | addgene partial sequence | sequence record 135225 | pMRB101-F 5'-aagatgcaggcagctgagtt-3'
CGTTGCGGTGCTGTTAACGGTGGAGGGCAGTGTAGTCTGAGCAGTACTCGTTGCTGCCGCGCGCGCCACC
AGACATAATAGCTGACAGACTAACAGACTGTTCCTTTCCATGGGTCTTTTCTGCAGAAGCTTGAATTCTC
GAGGATCCGCGGCCGCCACCATGCTGCGAACTAAGGATCTCATCTGGACTTTGTTTTTCCTGGGAACTGC
AGTTTCCCTGCAGGTAGATATTGTTCCCAGCCAAGGAGAAATCAGCGTTGGAGAGTCCAAATTCTTCCTG
TGTCAAGTGGCAGGAGATGCCAAAGATAAGGACATCTCCTGGTTCTCCCCCAATGGGGAGAAGCTGAGCC
CAAACCAGCAGCGGATCTCAGTGGTGTGGAATGATGACGACTCCTCTACCCTCACCATCTACAACGCCAA
CATCGACGATGCCGGCATATACAAGTGTGTGGTCACGGCTGAGGACGGCACCCAGTCTGAGGCCACTGTC
AACGTGAAGATCTTCCAGAAGCTCATGTTCAAGAATGCACCAACCCCACAGGAGTTTAAGGAAGGGGAGG
ATGCTGTGATTGTCTGTGATGTGGTCAGCTCCCTGCCTCCAACCATCATCTGGAAACACAAAGGCCGAGA
TGTCATTCTGAAAAAAGACGTCCGGTTCATAGTCCTGTCCAACAACTACCTGCAGATCAGGGGCATCAAG
AAAACAGATGAGGGTACTTACCGCTGTGAGGGCAGGATCCTGGCCCGCGG
