>Addgene plasmid #71960 | Ncam1_0.0.0-AP-His | addgene partial sequence | sequence record 135547 | SV40pA-R 5'-GAAATTTGTGATGCTATTGC-3'
ATAAGATCTCTAGATTAATGGTGATGGTGATGATGACCCGGGTGCGCGGCGTCGGTGGTGCCGGCGGGGG
GCGCCAGGTCGCAGGCGGTGTAGGGCTCCAGGCAGGCGGCGAAGGCCATGACGTGCGCTATGAAGGTCTG
CTCCTGCACGCCGTGAACCAGGTGCGCCTGCGGGCCGCGCGCGAACACCGCCACGTCCTCGCCTGCGTGG
GTCTCTTCGTCCAGGGGCACTGCTGACTGCTGCCGATACTCGGGGCTCCCGCTCTCGCTCTCGGTAACAT
CCGGCCGGGCGCCGTCCTTGAGCACATAGCCTGGACCGTTTCCGTATAGGAGGACCGTGTAGGCCTTCCT
GTCCCGGGCCTTGCCAGGGGCCAGCCCGAAGATGGAGCTCCCTCGCAGGGGGTAGCCTCCGAAGGAGAAG
ACGTGGGAGTGGTCGGCAGTGACGAGGCTCAGCGTGTCCTCCTCGCTGGTGAGCTGGCCCGCCCTCTCAA
TGGCGTCGTCGAACATGATCGTCTCAGTCAGTGCCCGGTAAGCCCTGCTTTCATGATGACCATGGTCGAT
GCGACCACCCTCCACGAAGAGGAAGAAGCCGCGGGGGTTCCTGCTCAGCAGGCGCAGGGCAGCCTCTGTC
ATCTCCATCAGGGAGGGGTCCAGTGTGGAGTCTCGGTGGATCTCGTATTTCATGTCTCCAGGCTCAAAGA
GACCCATGAGATGGGTCACAGACGGGTCCAGG
